>Addgene plasmid #183118 | pLentiGuide_GFP_NT135 | addgene full sequence | sequence record 369509 | Addgene NGS Result
CCCGGGTGCAAAGATGGATAAAGTTTTAAACAGAGAGGAATCTTTGCAGCTAATGGACCTTCTAGGTCTT
GAAAGGAGTGGGAATTGGCTCCGGTGCCCGTCAGTGGGCAGAGCGCACATCGCCCACAGTCCCCGAGAAG
TTGGGGGGAGGGGTCGGCAATTGATCCGGTGCCTAGAGAAGGTGGCGCGGGGTAAACTGGGAAAGTGATG
TCGTGTACTGGCTCCGCCTTTTTCCCGAGGGTGGGGGAGAACCGTATATAAGTGCAGTAGTCGCCGTGAA
CGTTCTTTTTCGCAACGGGTTTGCCGCCAGAACACAGGTAAGTGCCGTGTGTGGTTCCCGCGGGCCTGGC
CTCTTTACGGGTTATGGCCCTTGCGTGCCTTGAATTACTTCCACCTGGCTGCAGTACGTGATTCTTGATC
CCGAGCTTCGGGTTGGAAGTGGGTGGGAGAGTTCGAGGCCTTGCGCTTAAGGAGCCCCTTCGCCTCGTGC
TTGAGTTGAGGCCTGGCCTGGGCGCTGGGGCCGCCGCGTGCGAATCTGGTGGCACCTTCGCGCCTGTCTC
GCTGCTTTCGATAAGTCTCTAGCCATTTAAAATTTTTGATGACCTGCTGCGACGCTTTTTTTCTGGCAAG
ATAGTCTTGTAAATGCGGGCCAAGATCTGCACACTGGTATTTCGGTTTTTGGGGCCGCGGGCGGCGACGG
GGCCCGTGCGTCCCAGCGCACATGTTCGGCGAGGCGGGGCCTGCGAGCGCGGCCACCGAGAATCGGACGG
GGGTAGTCTCAAGCTGGCCGGCCTGCTCTGGTGCCTGGCCTCGCGCCGCCGTGTATCGCCCCGCCCTGGG
CGGCAAGGCTGGCCCGGTCGGCACCAGTTGCGTGAGCGGAAAGATGGCCGCTTCCCGGCCCTGCTGCAGG
GAGCTCAAAATGGAGGACGCGGCGCTCGGGAGAGCGGGCGGGTGAGTCACCCACACAAAGGAAAAGGGCC
TTTCCGTCCTCAGCCGTCGCTTCATGTGACTCCACGGAGTACCGGGCGCCGTCCAGGCACCTCGATTAGT
TCTCGAGCTTTTGGAGTACGTCGTCTTTAGGTTGGGGGGAGGGGTTTTATGCGATGGAGTTTCCCCACAC
TGAGTGGGTGGAGACTGAAGTTAGGCCAGCTTGGCACTTGATGTAATTCTCCTTGGAATTTGCCCTTTTT
GAGTTTGGATCTTGGTTCATTCTCAAGCCTCAGACAGTGGTTCAAAGTTTTTTTCTTCCATTTCAGGTGT
CGTGACGTACGGCCACCATGACCGAGTACAAGCCCACGGTGCGCCTCGCCACCCGCGACGACGTCCCCAG
GGCCGTACGCACCCTCGCCGCCGCGTTCGCCGACTACCCCGCCACGCGCCACACCGTCGATCCGGACCGC
CACATCGAGCGGGTCACCGAGCTGCAAGAACTCTTCCTCACGCGCGTCGGGCTCGACATCGGCAAGGTGT
GGGTCGCGGACGACGGCGCCGCCGTGGCGGTCTGGACCACGCCGGAGAGCGTCGAAGCGGGGGCGGTGTT
CGCCGAGATCGGCCCGCGCATGGCCGAGTTGAGCGGTTCCCGGCTGGCCGCGCAGCAACAGATGGAAGGC
CTCCTGGCGCCGCACCGGCCCAAGGAGCCCGCGTGGTTCCTGGCCACCGTCGGAGTCTCGCCCGACCACC
AGGGCAAGGGTCTGGGCAGCGCCGTCGTGCTCCCCGGAGTGGAGGCGGCCGAGCGCGCCGGGGTGCCCGC
CTTCCTGGAGACCTCCGCGCCCCGCAACCTCCCCTTCTACGAGCGGCTCGGCTTCACCGTCACCGCCGAC
GTCGAGGTGCCCGAAGGACCGCGCACCTGGTGCATGACCCGCAAGCCCGGTGCCGGTAGTGGTGCGACTA
ATTTTAGCTTATTAAAACAGGCTGGTGACGTAGAGGAAAATCCCGGTCCTGTGAGCAAGGGCGAGGAGCT
GTTCACCGGGGTGGTGCCCATCCTGGTCGAGCTGGACGGCGACGTAAACGGCCACAAGTTCAGCGTGTCC
GGCGAGGGCGAGGGCGATGCCACCTACGGCAAGCTGACCCTGAAGTTCATCTGCACCACCGGCAAGCTGC
CCGTGCCCTGGCCCACCCTCGTGACCACCCTGACCTACGGCGTGCAGTGCTTCAGCCGCTACCCCGACCA
CATGAAGCAGCACGACTTCTTCAAGTCCGCCATGCCCGAAGGCTACGTCCAGGAGCGCACCATCTTCTTC
AAGGACGACGGCAACTACAAGACCCGCGCCGAGGTGAAGTTCGAGGGCGACACCCTGGTGAACCGCATCG
AGCTGAAGGGCATCGACTTCAAGGAGGACGGCAACATCCTGGGGCACAAGCTGGAGTACAACTACAACAG
CCACAACGTCTATATCATGGCCGACAAGCAGAAGAACGGCATCAAGGTGAACTTCAAGATCCGCCACAAC
ATCGAGGACGGCAGCGTGCAGCTCGCCGACCACTACCAGCAGAACACCCCCATCGGCGACGGCCCCGTGC
TGCTGCCCGACAACCACTACCTGAGCACCCAGTCCGCCCTGAGCAAAGACCCCAACGAGAAGCGCGATCA
CATGGTCCTGCTGGAGTTCGTGACCGCCGCCGGGATCACTCTCGGCATGGACGAGCTGTACAAGTAAACG
CGTTAAGTCGACAATCAACCTCTGGATTACAAAATTTGTGAAAGATTGACTGGTATTCTTAACTATGTTG
CTCCTTTTACGCTATGTGGATACGCTGCTTTAATGCCTTTGTATCATGCTATTGCTTCCCGTATGGCTTT
CATTTTCTCCTCCTTGTATAAATCCTGGTTGCTGTCTCTTTATGAGGAGTTGTGGCCCGTTGTCAGGCAA
CGTGGCGTGGTGTGCACTGTGTTTGCTGACGCAACCCCCACTGGTTGGGGCATTGCCACCACCTGTCAGC
TCCTTTCCGGGACTTTCGCTTTCCCCCTCCCTATTGCCACGGCGGAACTCATCGCCGCCTGCCTTGCCCG
CTGCTGGACAGGGGCTCGGCTGTTGGGCACTGACAATTCCGTGGTGTTGTCGGGGAAATCATCGTCCTTT
CCTTGGCTGCTCGCCTGTGTTGCCACCTGGATTCTGCGCGGGACGTCCTTCTGCTACGTCCCTTCGGCCC
TCAATCCAGCGGACCTTCCTTCCCGCGGCCTGCTGCCGGCTCTGCGGCCTCTTCCGCGTCTTCGCCTTCG
CCCTCAGACGAGTCGGATCTCCCTTTGGGCCGCCTCCCCGCGTCGACTTTAAGACCAATGACTTACAAGG
CAGCTGTAGATCTTAGCCACTTTTTAAAAGAAAAGGGGGGACTGGAAGGGCTAATTCACTCCCAACGAAG
ACAAGATCTGCTTTTTGCTTGTACTGGGTCTCTCTGGTTAGACCAGATCTGAGCCTGGGAGCTCTCTGGC
TAACTAGGGAACCCACTGCTTAAGCCTCAATAAAGCTTGCCTTGAGTGCTTCAAGTAGTGTGTGCCCGTC
TGTTGTGTGACTCTGGTAACTAGAGATCCCTCAGACCCTTTTAGTCAGTGTGGAAAATCTCTAGCAGTAC
GTATAGTAGTTCATGTCATCTTATTATTCAGTATTTATAACTTGCAAAGAAATGAATATCAGAGAGTGAG
AGGAACTTGTTTATTGCAGCTTATAATGGTTACAAATAAAGCAATAGCATCACAAATTTCACAAATAAAG
CATTTTTTTCACTGCATTCTAGTTGTGGTTTGTCCAAACTCATCAATGTATCTTATCATGTCTGGCTCTA
GCTATCCCGCCCCTAACTCCGCCCATCCCGCCCCTAACTCCGCCCAGTTCCGCCCATTCTCCGCCCCATG
GCTGACTAATTTTTTTTATTTATGCAGAGGCCGAGGCCGCCTCGGCCTCTGAGCTATTCCAGAAGTAGTG
AGGAGGCTTTTTTGGAGGCCTAGGGACGTACCCAATTCGCCCTATAGTGAGTCGTATTACGCGCGCTCAC
TGGCCGTCGTTTTACAACGTCGTGACTGGGAAAACCCTGGCGTTACCCAACTTAATCGCCTTGCAGCACA
TCCCCCTTTCGCCAGCTGGCGTAATAGCGAAGAGGCCCGCACCGATCGCCCTTCCCAACAGTTGCGCAGC
CTGAATGGCGAATGGG
[124 nt withheld, positions 4147-4270]
C
[91 nt withheld, positions 4272-4362]
A
[49 nt withheld, positions 4364-4412]
CCTTTGACGTTGGAGTCCACGTTCTTT
[37 nt withheld, positions 4440-4476]
ACCCTATCTCGGTCTATTCTTTTGATTTATAAGGGATTTTGCCGATTTCGGCCTATTGGTTAAAAAATGA
GCTGATTTAACAAAAATTTAACGCGAATTTTAACAAAATATTAACGCTTACAATTTAGGTGGCACTTTTC
GGGGAAATGTGCGCGGAACCCCTATTTGTTTATTTTTCTAAATACATTCAAATATGTATCCGCTCATGAG
ACAATAACCCTGATAAATGCTTCAATAATATTGAAAAAGGAAGAGTATGAGTATTCAACATTTCCGTGTC
GCCCTTATTCCCTTTTTTGCGGCATTTTGCCTTCCTGTTTTTGCTCACCCAGAAACGCTGGTGAAAGTAA
AAGATGCTGAAGATCAGTTGGGTGCACGAGTGGGTTACATCGAACTGGATCTCAACAGCGGTAAGATCCT
TGAGAGTTTTCGCCCCGAAGAACGTTTTCCAATGATGAGCACTTTTAAAGTTCTGCTATGTGGCGCGGTA
TTATCCCGTATTGACGCCGGGCAAGAGCAACTCGGTCGCCGCATACACTATTCTCAGAATGACTTGGTTG
AGTACTCACCAGTCACAGAAAAGCATCTTACGGATGGCATGACAGTAAGAGAATTATGCAGTGCTGCCAT
AACCATGAGTGATAACACTGCGGCCAACTTACTTCTGACAACGATCGGAGGACCGAAGGAGCTAACCGCT
TTTTTGCACAACATGGGGGATCATGTAACTCGCCTTGATCGTTGGGAACCGGAGCTGAATGAAGCCATAC
CAAACGACGAGCGTGACACCACGATGCCTGTAGCAATGGCAACAACGTTGCGCAAACTATTAACTGGCGA
ACTACTTACTCTAGCTTCCCGGCAACAATTAATAGACTGGATGGAGGCGGATAAAGTTGCAGGACCACTT
CTGCGCTCGGCCCTTCCGGCTGGCTGGTTTATTGCTGATAAATCTGGAGCCGGTGAGCGTGGGTCTCGCG
GTATCATTGCAGCACTGGGGCCAGATGGTAAGCCCTCCCGTATCGTAGTTATCTACACGACGGGGAGTCA
GGCAACTATGGATGAACGAAATAGACAGATCGCTGAGATAGGTGCCTCACTGATTAAGCATTGGTAACTG
TCAGACCAAGTTTACTCATATATACTTTAGATTGATTTAAAACTTCATTTTTAATTTAAAAGGATCTAGG
TGAAGATCCTTTTTGATAATCTCATGACCAAAATCCCTTAACGTGAGTTTTCGTTCCACTGAGCGTCAGA
CCCCGTAGAAAAGATCAAAGGATCTTCTTGAGATCCTTTTTTTCTGCGCGTAATCTGCTGCTTGCAAACA
AAAAAACCACCGCTACCAGCGGTGGTTTGTTTGCCGGATCAAGAGCTACCAACTCTTTTTCCGAAGGTAA
CTGGCTTCAGCAGAGCGCAGATACCAAATACTGTTCTTCTAGTGTAGCCGTAGTTAGGCCACCACTTCAA
GAACTCTGTAGCACCGCCTACATACCTCGCTCTGCTAATCCTGTTACCAGTGGCTGCTGCCAGTGGCGAT
AAGTCGTGTCTTACCGGGTTGGACTCAAGACGATAGTTACCGGATAAGGCGCAGCGGTCGGGCTGAACGG
GGGGTTCGTGCACACAGCCCAGCTTGGAGCGAACGACCTACACCGAACTGAGATACCTACAGCGTGAGCT
ATGAGAAAGCGCCACGCTTCCCGAAGGGAGAAAGGCGGACAGGTATCCGGTAAGCGGCAGGGTCGGAACA
GGAGAGCGCACGAGGGAGCTTCCAGGGGGAAACGCCTGGTATCTTTATAGTCCTGTCGGGTTTCGCCACC
TCTGACTTGAGCGTCGATTTTTGTGATGCTCGTCAGGGGGGCGGAGCCTATGGAAAAACGCCAGCAACGC
GGCCTTTTTACGGTTCCTGGCCTTTTGCTGGCCTTTTGCTCACATGTTCTTTCCTGCGTTATCCCCTGAT
TCTGTGGATAACCGTATTACCGCCTTTGAGTGAGCTGATACCGCTCGCCGCAGCCGAACGACCGAGCGCA
GCGAGTCAGTGAGCGAGGAAGCGGAAGAGCGCCCAATACGCAAACCGCCTCTCCCCGCGCGTTGGCCGAT
TCATTAATGCAGCTGGCACGACAGGTTTCCCGACTGGAAAGCGGGCAGTGAGCGCAACGCAATTAATGTG
AGTTAGCTCACTCATTAGGCACCCCAGGCTTTACACTTTATGCTTCCGGCTCGTATGTTGTGTGGAATTG
TGAGCGGATAACAATTTCACACAGGAAACAGCTATGACCATGATTACGCCAAGCGCGCAATTAACCCTCA
CTAAAGGGAACAAAAGCTGGAGCTGCAAGCTTAATGTAGTCTTATGCAATACTCTTGTAGTCTTGCAACA
TGGTAACGATGAGTTAGCAACATGCCTTACAAGGAGAGAAAAAGCACCGTGCATGCCGATTGGTGGAAGT
AAGGTGGTACGATCGTGCCTTATTAGGAAGGCAACAGACGGGTCTGACATGGATTGGACGAACCACTGAA
TTGCCGCATTGCAGAGATATTGTATTTAAGTGCCTAGCTCGATACATAAACGGGTCTCTCTGGTTAGACC
AGATCTGAGCCTGGGAGCTCTCTGGCTAACTAGGGAACCCACTGCTTAAGCCTCAATAAAGCTTGCCTTG
AGTGCTTCAAGTAGTGTGTGCCCGTCTGTTGTGTGACTCTGGTAACTAGAGATCCCTCAGACCCTTTTAG
TCAGTGTGGAAAATCTCTAGCAGTGGCGCCCGAACAGGGACTTGAAAGCGAAAGGGAAACCAGAGGAGCT
CTCTCGACGCAGGACTCGGCTTGCTGAAGCGCGCACGGCAAGAGGCGAGGGGCGGCGACTGGTGAGTACG
CCAAAAATTTTGACTAGCGGAGGCTAGAAGGAGAGAGATGGGTGCGAGAGCGTCAGTATTAAGCGGGGGA
GAATTAGATCGCGATGGGAAAAAATTCGGTTAAGGCCAGGGGGAAAGAAAAAATATAAATTAAAACATAT
AGTATGGGCAAGCAGGGAGCTAGAACGATTCGCAGTTAATCCTGGCCTGTTAGAAACATCAGAAGGCTGT
AGACAAATACTGGGACAGCTACAACCATCCCTTCAGACAGGATCAGAAGAACTTAGATCATTATATAATA
CAGTAGCAACCCTCTATTGTGTGCATCAAAGGATAGAGATAAAAGACACCAAGGAAGCTTTAGACAAGAT
AGAGGAAGAGCAAAACAAAAGTAAGACCACCGCACAGCAAGCGGCCGCTGATCTTCAGACCTGGAGGAGG
AGATATGAGGGACAATTGGAGAAGTGAATTATATAAATATAAAGTAGTAAAAATTGAACCATTAGGAGTA
GCACCCACCAAGGCAAAGAGAAGAGTGGTGCAGAGAGAAAAAAGAGCAGTGGGAATAGGAGCTTTGTTCC
TTGGGTTCTTGGGAGCAGCAGGAAGCACTATGGGCGCAGCGTCAATGACGCTGACGGTACAGGCCAGACA
ATTATTGTCTGGTATAGTGCAGCAGCAGAACAATTTGCTGAGGGCTATTGAGGCGCAACAGCATCTGTTG
CAACTCACAGTCTGGGGCATCAAGCAGCTCCAGGCAAGAATCCTGGCTGTGGAAAGATACCTAAAGGATC
AACAGCTCCTGGGGATTTGGGGTTGCTCTGGAAAACTCATTTGCACCACTGCTGTGCCTTGGAATGCTAG
TTGGAGTAATAAATCTCTGGAACAGATTTGGAATCACACGACCTGGATGGAGTGGGACAGAGAAATTAAC
AATTACACAAGCTTAATACACTCCTTAATTGAAGAATCGCAAAACCAGCAAGAAAAGAATGAACAAGAAT
TATTGGAATTAGATAAATGGGCAAGTTTGTGGAATTGGTTTAACATAACAAATTGGCTGTGGTATATAAA
ATTATTCATAATGATAGTAGGAGGCTTGGTAGGTTTAAGAATAGTTTTTGCTGTACTTTCTATAGTGAAT
AGAGTTAGGCAGGGATATTCACCATTATCGTTTCAGACCCACCTCCCAACCCCGAGGGGACCCAGAGAGG
GCCTATTTCCCATGATTCCTTCATATTTGCATATACGATACAAGGCTGTTAGAGAGATAATTAGAATTAA
TTTGACTGTAAACACAAAGATATTAGTACAAAATACGTGACGTAGAAAGTAATAATTTCTTGGGTAGTTT
GCAGTTTTAAAATTATGTTTTAAAATGGACTATCATATGCTTACCGTAACTTGAAAGTATTTCGATTTCT
TGGCTTTATATATCTTGTGGAAAGGACGAAACACCGCGCTTCCGCGGCCCGTTCAAGTTTTAGAGCTAGA
AATAGCAAGTTAAAATAAGGCTAGTCCGTTATCAACTTGAAAAAGTGGCACCGAGTCGGTGCTTTTTTAA
GCTTGGCGTAACTAGATCTTGAGACAAATGGCAGTATTCATCCACAATTTTAAAAGAAAAGGGGGGATTG
GGGGGTACAGTGCAGGGGAAAGAATAGTAGACATAATAGCAACAGACATACAAACTAAAGAATTACAAAA
ACAAATTACAAAAATTCAAAATTTTCGGGTTTATTACAGGGACAGCAGAGATCCACTTTGGCGCCGGCTC
GAGGGGG
Features (pLannotate 1.2.2; 30 found; start..end, strand, type, name):
     14..80      +  CDS            small t antigen (fragment): SV40 (simian virus 40) small t antigen
    106..317     +  promoter       EF-1α core promoter: core promoter for human elongation factor EF-1α
    318..1256    +  intron         EF-1α intron A: intron upstream of the start codon of human EF-1α
   1278..1874    +  CDS            PuroR (fragment): puromycin N-acetyltransferase; pac from Streptomyces; confers resistance to puromycin
   1941..2657    +  CDS            EGFP: the original enhanced GFP (Yang et al., 1996) mammalian codon-optimized
   2673..3261    +  misc_feature   WPRE: woodchuck hepatitis virus posttranscriptional regulatory element
   3312..3331    +  misc_feature   cPPT/CTS (fragment): central polypurine tract and central termination sequence of HIV-1
   3333..3566    +  LTR            3' LTR (ΔU3): self-inactivating 3' long terminal repeat (LTR) from HIV-1
   3644..3765    +  polyA_signal   SV40 poly(A) signal: SV40 polyadenylation signal
   3805..3940    +  rep_origin     SV40 ori: SV40 origin of replication
   3961..3979    -  promoter       T7 promoter: promoter for bacteriophage T7 RNA polymerase
   3987..4142    +  CDS            lacZα (fragment): LacZα fragment of β-galactosidase; lacZ fragment
   4147..4575    +  rep_origin     f1 ori (sequence partly withheld): f1 bacteriophage origin of replication; arrow indicates direction of (+) strand synthesis
   4628..4732    +  promoter       AmpR promoter: bla
   4733..5593    +  CDS            AmpR: β-lactamase; bla; confers resistance to ampicillin, carbenicillin, and related antibiotics
   5764..6352    +  rep_origin     ori: high-copy-number ColE1/pMB1/pBR322/pUC origin of replication
   6535..6627    +  CDS            lacI (fragment): lac repressor; lacI; The lac repressor binds to the lac operator to inhibit transcription in E. coli. This inhibition can be relieved by adding lactose or isopropyl-β-D-thiogalactopyranoside (IPTG).
   6640..6661    +  protein_bind   CAP binding site: CAP binding activates transcription in the presence of cAMP. E. coli catabolite activator protein
   6676..6706    +  promoter       lac promoter: promoter for the E. coli lac operon
   6714..6730    +  protein_bind   lac operator: The lac repressor binds to the lac operator to inhibit transcription in E. coli. This inhibition can be relieved by adding lactose or isopropyl-β-D-thiogalactopyranoside (IPTG). lac repressor encoded by lacI
   6775..6793    +  promoter       T3 promoter: promoter for bacteriophage T3 RNA polymerase
   6821..7047    +  promoter       RSV promoter: Rous sarcoma virus enhancer/promoter
   7048..7228    +  LTR            5' LTR (truncated): truncated 5' long terminal repeat (LTR) from HIV-1
   7275..7400    +  misc_feature   HIV-1 Ψ: packaging signal of human immunodeficiency virus type 1
   7384..7747    +  CDS            HIV-1 gag (fragment): gag protein from human immunodeficiency virus 1; gag
   7893..8126    +  misc_feature   RRE: The Rev response element (RRE) of HIV-1 allows for Rev-dependent mRNA export from the nucleus to the cytoplasm.
   8503..8529    +  CDS            Rev (fragment): human immunodeficiency virus 1 (HIV-1) Rev protein; rev; enhances nuclear export of unspliced and incompletely spliced viral mRNAs
   8533..8773    +  promoter       U6 promoter: RNA polymerase III promoter for human U6 snRNA
   8803..8878    +  misc_RNA       gRNA scaffold: guide RNA scaffold for the Streptococcus pyogenes CRISPR/Cas9 system
   8934..9051    +  misc_feature   cPPT/CTS: central polypurine tract and central termination sequence of HIV-1
