[The description below was written by a language model from this plasmid's Addgene catalogue record and pLannotate feature annotations shown in this document.]
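Description:
pLentiGuide_GFP_NT135 is a third-generation, self-inactivating lentiviral sgRNA vector derived from pLentiGuide that was modified to co-express GFP and carries a 20-nt non-targeting guide (NT135). It is propagated in E. coli on a high-copy ColE1/pUC-type origin with ampicillin selection (AmpR), and the backbone also retains an f1 origin, lac promoter/operator remnants, T7 and T3 promoters, and an SV40 origin and poly(A) signal outside the viral unit. The catalogue lists the total size as 9,083 bp, whereas the sequenced record used for annotation is 9,103 nt, the figure the catalogue gives for the empty backbone. The record does not explain this small discrepancy.

The transfer cassette is bounded by an RSV promoter-driven truncated HIV-1 5' LTR and a ΔU3 3' LTR. Between them lie the Ψ packaging signal with a gag fragment, the RRE for Rev-dependent export of the genomic RNA, and a cPPT/CTS. A human U6 RNA polymerase III promoter drives the guide, which was cloned through BsmBI sites directly upstream of the Streptococcus pyogenes Cas9 gRNA scaffold. Downstream, an EF-1α core promoter with its intron A drives a puromycin N-acetyltransferase reading frame followed closely by EGFP, then a WPRE to enhance transcript expression. The short gap between PuroR and EGFP suggests a linked bicistronic or fusion arrangement, but no linker element is annotated.

Transduced mammalian cells can therefore be selected with puromycin and tracked by green fluorescence. The vector encodes no Cas9, so the nuclease must be supplied separately. With a guide designed not to target the genome, the plasmid serves as a negative control alongside targeting sgRNA vectors in CRISPR experiments, including those where GFP marks the transduced population.
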