Addgene plasmid #183118: pLentiGuide_GFP_NT135
Purpose: pLentiGuide modified to express GFP and a non-targeting sgRNA
Depositing lab: William Kaelin. Depositing organization: Dana-Farber Cancer Institute. Publication: Sensitivity of VHL mutant kidney cancers to HIF2 inhibitors does not require an intact p53 pathway. Stransky LA, Vigeant SM, Huang B, West D, Denize T, Walton E, Signoretti S, Kaelin WG Jr. Proc Natl Acad Sci U S A. 2022 Apr 5;119(14):e2120403119. doi: 10.1073/pnas.2120403119. Epub 2022 Mar 31. PubMed 35357972.
Backbone
  Vector backbone: pLentiGuide
  Backbone manufacturer: Addgene
  Backbone size w/o insert (bp): 9103
  Total vector size (bp): 9083
  Modifications to backbone: Modified to Express GFP
  Vector type: Lentiviral
  Selectable markers: Puromycin
Growth in bacteria
  Bacterial resistance: Ampicillin, 100 μg/mL
  Growth temperature: 30°C
  Growth strain: NEB Stable
  Copy number: High Copy
Gene/Insert
  Gene/Insert name: NT135 (alt name: Non-Targeting Guide)
  Insert size (bp): 20
  Promoter: U6
  Cloning method: Restriction Enzyme; 5′ cloning site BSMBI (unknown if destroyed); 3′ cloning site BSMBI (unknown if destroyed)
  Sequencing primers: 5′ U6
Terms and licenses: Academic/Nonprofit Terms; Industry Terms: Not Available to Industry
How to cite: pLentiGuide_GFP_NT135 was a gift from William Kaelin (Addgene plasmid # 183118 ; http://n2t.net/addgene:183118 ; RRID:Addgene_183118)
